>Addgene plasmid #183331 | CROP_C9_Puro_BRD4 | addgene full sequence | sequence record 490173 | Addgene NGS Result
TTGAGATCCTTTTTTTCTGCGCGTAATCTGCTGCTTGCAAACAAAAAAACCACCGCTACCAGCGGTGGTT
TGTTTGCCGGATCAAGAGCTACCAACTCTTTTTCCGAAGGTAACTGGCTTCAGCAGAGCGCAGATACCAA
ATACTGTTCTTCTAGTGTAGCCGTAGTTAGGCCACCACTTCAAGAACTCTGTAGCACCGCCTACATACCT
CGCTCTGCTAATCCTGTTACCAGTGGCTGCTGCCAGTGGCGATAAGTCGTGTCTTACCGGGTTGGACTCA
AGACGATAGTTACCGGATAAGGCGCAGCGGTCGGGCTGAACGGGGGGTTCGTGCACACAGCCCAGCTTGG
AGCGAACGACCTACACCGAACTGAGATACCTACAGCGTGAGCTATGAGAAAGCGCCACGCTTCCCGAAGG
GAGAAAGGCGGACAGGTATCCGGTAAGCGGCAGGGTCGGAACAGGAGAGCGCACGAGGGAGCTTCCAGGG
GGAAACGCCTGGTATCTTTATAGTCCTGTCGGGTTTCGCCACCTCTGACTTGAGCGTCGATTTTTGTGAT
GCTCGTCAGGGGGGCGGAGCCTATGGAAAAACGCCAGCAACGCGGCCTTTTTACGGTTCCTGGCCTTTTG
CTGGCCTTTTGCTCACATGTTCTTTCCTGCGTTATCCCCTGATTCTGTGGATAACCGTATTACCGCCTTT
GAGTGAGCTGATACCGCTCGCCGCAGCCGAACGACCGAGCGCAGCGAGTCAGTGAGCGAGGAAGCGGAAG
AGCGCCCAATACGCAAACCGCCTCTCCCCGCGCGTTGGCCGATTCATTAATGCAGCTGGCACGACAGGTT
TCCCGACTGGAAAGCGGGCAGTGAGCGCAACGCAATTAATGTGAGTTAGCTCACTCATTAGGCACCCCAG
GCTTTACACTTTATGCTTCCGGCTCGTATGTTGTGTGGAATTGTGAGCGGATAACAATTTCACACAGGAA
ACAGCTATGACCATGATTACGCCAAGCGCGCAATTAACCCTCACTAAAGGGAACAAAAGCTGGAGCTGCA
AGCTTAATGTAGTCTTATGCAATACTCTTGTAGTCTTGCAACATGGTAACGATGAGTTAGCAACATGCCT
TACAAGGAGAGAAAAAGCACCGTGCATGCCGATTGGTGGAAGTAAGGTGGTACGATCGTGCCTTATTAGG
AAGGCAACAGACGGGTCTGACATGGATTGGACGAACCACTGAATTGCCGCATTGCAGAGATATTGTATTT
AAGTGCCTAGCTCGATACATAAACGGGTCTCTCTGGTTAGACCAGATCTGAGCCTGGGAGCTCTCTGGCT
AACTAGGGAACCCACTGCTTAAGCCTCAATAAAGCTTGCCTTGAGTGCTTCAAGTAGTGTGTGCCCGTCT
GTTGTGTGACTCTGGTAACTAGAGATCCCTCAGACCCTTTTAGTCAGTGTGGAAAATCTCTAGCAGTGGC
GCCCGAACAGGGACTTGAAAGCGAAAGGGAAACCAGAGGAGCTCTCTCGACGCAGGACTCGGCTTGCTGA
AGCGCGCACGGCAAGAGGCGAGGGGCGGCGACTGGTGAGTACGCCAAAAATTTTGACTAGCGGAGGCTAG
AAGGAGAGAGATGGGTGCGAGAGCGTCAGTATTAAGCGGGGGAGAATTAGATCGCGATGGGAAAAAATTC
GGTTAAGGCCAGGGGGAAAGAAAAAATATAAATTAAAACATATAGTATGGGCAAGCAGGGAGCTAGAACG
ATTCGCAGTTAATCCTGGCCTGTTAGAAACATCAGAAGGCTGTAGACAAATACTGGGACAGCTACAACCA
TCCCTTCAGACAGGATCAGAAGAACTTAGATCATTATATAATACAGTAGCAACCCTCTATTGTGTGCATC
AAAGGATAGAGATAAAAGACACCAAGGAAGCTTTAGACAAGATAGAGGAAGAGCAAAACAAAAGTAAGAC
CACCGCACAGCAAGCGGCCGCTGATCTTCAGACCTGGAGGAGGAGATATGAGGGACAATTGGAGAAGTGA
ATTATATAAATATAAAGTAGTAAAAATTGAACCATTAGGAGTAGCACCCACCAAGGCAAAGAGAAGAGTG
GTGCAGAGAGAAAAAAGAGCAGTGGGAATAGGAGCTTTGTTCCTTGGGTTCTTGGGAGCAGCAGGAAGCA
CTATGGGCGCAGCGTCAATGACGCTGACGGTACAGGCCAGACAATTATTGTCTGGTATAGTGCAGCAGCA
GAACAATTTGCTGAGGGCTATTGAGGCGCAACAGCATCTGTTGCAACTCACAGTCTGGGGCATCAAGCAG
CTCCAGGCAAGAATCCTGGCTGTGGAAAGATACCTAAAGGATCAACAGCTCCTGGGGATTTGGGGTTGCT
CTGGAAAACTCATTTGCACCACTGCTGTGCCTTGGAATGCTAGTTGGAGTAATAAATCTCTGGAACAGAT
TTGGAATCACACGACCTGGATGGAGTGGGACAGAGAAATTAACAATTACACAAGCTTAATACACTCCTTA
ATTGAAGAATCGCAAAACCAGCAAGAAAAGAATGAACAAGAATTATTGGAATTAGATAAATGGGCAAGTT
TGTGGAATTGGTTTAACATAACAAATTGGCTGTGGTATATAAAATTATTCATAATGATAGTAGGAGGCTT
GGTAGGTTTAAGAATAGTTTTTGCTGTACTTTCTATAGTGAATAGAGTTAGGCAGGGATATTCACCATTA
TCGTTTCAGAATCTTGAGACAAATGGCAGTATTCATCCACAATTTTAAAAGAAAAGGGGGGATTGGGGGG
TACAGTGCAGGGGAAAGAATAGTAGACATAATAGCAACAGACATACAAACTAAAGAATTACAAAAACAAA
TTACAAAAATTCAAAATTTTCGGGTTTATTACAGGGACAGCAGAGATCCACTTTGGCGCCGGCTCGAGGG
GGCCCGGGTGCAAAGATGGATAAAGTTTTAAACAGAGAGGAATCTTTGCAGCTAATGGACCTTCTAGGTC
TTGAAAGGAGTGGGAATTGGCTCCGTAGGTCTTGAAAGGAGTGGGAATTGGCTCCGGTGCCCGTCAGTGG
GCAGAGCGCACATCGCCCACAGTCCCCGAGAAGTTGGGGGGAGGGGTCGGCAATTGATCCGGTGCCTAGA
GAAGGTGGCGCGGGGTAAACTGGGAAAGTGATGTCGTGTACTGGCTCCGCCTTTTTCCCGAGGGTGGGGG
AGAACCGTATATAAGTGCAGTAGTCGCCGTGAACGTTCTTTTTCGCAACGGGTTTGCCGCCAGAACACAG
GACCGGTTCTAGAGCGCTGCCACCATGGACAAGAAGTACAGCATCGGCCTGGACATCGGCACCAACTCTG
TGGGCTGGGCCGTGATCACCGACGAGTACAAGGTGCCCAGCAAGAAATTCAAGGTGCTGGGCAACACCGA
CCGGCACAGCATCAAGAAGAACCTGATCGGAGCCCTGCTGTTCGACAGCGGCGAAACAGCCGAGGCCACC
CGGCTGAAGAGAACCGCCAGAAGAAGATACACCAGACGGAAGAACCGGATCTGCTATCTGCAAGAGATCT
TCAGCAACGAGATGGCCAAGGTGGACGACAGCTTCTTCCACAGACTGGAAGAGTCCTTCCTGGTGGAAGA
GGATAAGAAGCACGAGCGGCACCCCATCTTCGGCAACATCGTGGACGAGGTGGCCTACCACGAGAAGTAC
CCCACCATCTACCACCTGAGAAAGAAACTGGTGGACAGCACCGACAAGGCCGACCTGCGGCTGATCTATC
TGGCCCTGGCCCACATGATCAAGTTCCGGGGCCACTTCCTGATCGAGGGCGACCTGAACCCCGACAACAG
CGACGTGGACAAGCTGTTCATCCAGCTGGTGCAGACCTACAACCAGCTGTTCGAGGAAAACCCCATCAAC
GCCAGCGGCGTGGACGCCAAGGCCATCCTGTCTGCCAGACTGAGCAAGAGCAGACGGCTGGAAAATCTGA
TCGCCCAGCTGCCCGGCGAGAAGAAGAATGGCCTGTTCGGAAACCTGATTGCCCTGAGCCTGGGCCTGAC
CCCCAACTTCAAGAGCAACTTCGACCTGGCCGAGGATGCCAAACTGCAGCTGAGCAAGGACACCTACGAC
GACGACCTGGACAACCTGCTGGCCCAGATCGGCGACCAGTACGCCGACCTGTTTCTGGCCGCCAAGAACC
TGTCCGACGCCATCCTGCTGAGCGACATCCTGAGAGTGAACACCGAGATCACCAAGGCCCCCCTGAGCGC
CTCTATGATCAAGAGATACGACGAGCACCACCAGGACCTGACCCTGCTGAAAGCTCTCGTGCGGCAGCAG
CTGCCTGAGAAGTACAAAGAGATTTTCTTCGACCAGAGCAAGAACGGCTACGCCGGCTACATTGACGGCG
GAGCCAGCCAGGAAGAGTTCTACAAGTTCATCAAGCCCATCCTGGAAAAGATGGACGGCACCGAGGAACT
GCTCGTGAAGCTGAACAGAGAGGACCTGCTGCGGAAGCAGCGGACCTTCGACAACGGCAGCATCCCCCAC
CAGATCCACCTGGGAGAGCTGCACGCCATTCTGCGGCGGCAGGAAGATTTTTACCCATTCCTGAAGGACA
ACCGGGAAAAGATCGAGAAGATCCTGACCTTCCGCATCCCCTACTACGTGGGCCCTCTGGCCAGGGGAAA
CAGCAGATTCGCCTGGATGACCAGAAAGAGCGAGGAAACCATCACCCCCTGGAACTTCGAGGAAGTGGTG
GACAAGGGCGCTTCCGCCCAGAGCTTCATCGAGCGGATGACCAACTTCGATAAGAACCTGCCCAACGAGA
AGGTGCTGCCCAAGCACAGCCTGCTGTACGAGTACTTCACCGTGTATAACGAGCTGACCAAAGTGAAATA
CGTGACCGAGGGAATGAGAAAGCCCGCCTTCCTGAGCGGCGAGCAGAAAAAGGCCATCGTGGACCTGCTG
TTCAAGACCAACCGGAAAGTGACCGTGAAGCAGCTGAAAGAGGACTACTTCAAGAAAATCGAGTGCTTCG
ACTCCGTGGAAATCTCCGGCGTGGAAGATCGGTTCAACGCCTCCCTGGGCACATACCACGATCTGCTGAA
AATTATCAAGGACAAGGACTTCCTGGACAATGAGGAAAACGAGGACATTCTGGAAGATATCGTGCTGACC
CTGACACTGTTTGAGGACAGAGAGATGATCGAGGAACGGCTGAAAACCTATGCCCACCTGTTCGACGACA
AAGTGATGAAGCAGCTGAAGCGGCGGAGATACACCGGCTGGGGCAGGCTGAGCCGGAAGCTGATCAACGG
CATCCGGGACAAGCAGTCCGGCAAGACAATCCTGGATTTCCTGAAGTCCGACGGCTTCGCCAACAGAAAC
TTCATGCAGCTGATCCACGACGACAGCCTGACCTTTAAAGAGGACATCCAGAAAGCCCAGGTGTCCGGCC
AGGGCGATAGCCTGCACGAGCACATTGCCAATCTGGCCGGCAGCCCCGCCATTAAGAAGGGCATCCTGCA
GACAGTGAAGGTGGTGGACGAGCTCGTGAAAGTGATGGGCCGGCACAAGCCCGAGAACATCGTGATCGAA
ATGGCCAGAGAGAACCAGACCACCCAGAAGGGACAGAAGAACAGCCGCGAGAGAATGAAGCGGATCGAAG
AGGGCATCAAAGAGCTGGGCAGCCAGATCCTGAAAGAACACCCCGTGGAAAACACCCAGCTGCAGAACGA
GAAGCTGTACCTGTACTACCTGCAGAATGGGCGGGATATGTACGTGGACCAGGAACTGGACATCAACCGG
CTGTCCGACTACGATGTGGACCATATCGTGCCTCAGAGCTTTCTGAAGGACGACTCCATCGACAACAAGG
TGCTGACCAGAAGCGACAAGAACCGGGGCAAGAGCGACAACGTGCCCTCCGAAGAGGTCGTGAAGAAGAT
GAAGAACTACTGGCGGCAGCTGCTGAACGCCAAGCTGATTACCCAGAGAAAGTTCGACAATCTGACCAAG
GCCGAGAGAGGCGGCCTGAGCGAACTGGATAAGGCCGGCTTCATCAAGAGACAGCTGGTGGAAACCCGGC
AGATCACAAAGCACGTGGCACAGATCCTGGACTCCCGGATGAACACTAAGTACGACGAGAATGACAAGCT
GATCCGGGAAGTGAAAGTGATCACCCTGAAGTCCAAGCTGGTGTCCGATTTCCGGAAGGATTTCCAGTTT
TACAAAGTGCGCGAGATCAACAACTACCACCACGCCCACGACGCCTACCTGAACGCCGTCGTGGGAACCG
CCCTGATCAAAAAGTACCCTAAGCTGGAAAGCGAGTTCGTGTACGGCGACTACAAGGTGTACGACGTGCG
GAAGATGATCGCCAAGAGCGAGCAGGAAATCGGCAAGGCTACCGCCAAGTACTTCTTCTACAGCAACATC
ATGAACTTTTTCAAGACCGAGATTACCCTGGCCAACGGCGAGATCCGGAAGCGGCCTCTGATCGAGACAA
ACGGCGAAACCGGGGAGATCGTGTGGGATAAGGGCCGGGATTTTGCCACCGTGCGGAAAGTGCTGAGCAT
GCCCCAAGTGAATATCGTGAAAAAGACCGAGGTGCAGACAGGCGGCTTCAGCAAAGAGTCTATCCTGCCC
AAGAGGAACAGCGATAAGCTGATCGCCAGAAAGAAGGACTGGGACCCTAAGAAGTACGGCGGCTTCGACA
GCCCCACCGTGGCCTATTCTGTGCTGGTGGTGGCCAAAGTGGAAAAGGGCAAGTCCAAGAAACTGAAGAG
TGTGAAAGAGCTGCTGGGGATCACCATCATGGAAAGAAGCAGCTTCGAGAAGAATCCCATCGACTTTCTG
GAAGCCAAGGGCTACAAAGAAGTGAAAAAGGACCTGATCATCAAGCTGCCTAAGTACTCCCTGTTCGAGC
TGGAAAACGGCCGGAAGAGAATGCTGGCCTCTGCCGGCGAACTGCAGAAGGGAAACGAACTGGCCCTGCC
CTCCAAATATGTGAACTTCCTGTACCTGGCCAGCCACTATGAGAAGCTGAAGGGCTCCCCCGAGGATAAT
GAGCAGAAACAGCTGTTTGTGGAACAGCACAAGCACTACCTGGACGAGATCATCGAGCAGATCAGCGAGT
TCTCCAAGAGAGTGATCCTGGCCGACGCTAATCTGGACAAAGTGCTGTCCGCCTACAACAAGCACCGGGA
TAAGCCCATCAGAGAGCAGGCCGAGAATATCATCCACCTGTTTACCCTGACCAATCTGGGAGCCCCTGCC
GCCTTCAAGTACTTTGACACCACCATCGACCGGAAGAGGTACACCAGCACCAAAGAGGTGCTGGACGCCA
CCCTGATCCACCAGAGCATCACCGGCCTGTACGAGACACGGATCGACCTGTCTCAGCTGGGAGGCGACAA
GCGACCTGCCGCCACAAAGAAGGCTGGACAGGCTAAGAAGAAGAAAGATTACAAAGACGATGACGATAAG
GGATCCGGCGCAACAAACTTCTCTCTGCTGAAACAAGCCGGAGATGTCGAAGAGAATCCTGGACCGATGA
CCGAGTACAAGCCCACGGTGCGCCTCGCCACCCGCGACGACGTCCCCAGGGCCGTACGCACCCTCGCCGC
CGCGTTCGCCGACTACCCCGCCACGCGCCACACCGTCGATCCGGACCGCCACATCGAGCGGGTCACCGAG
CTGCAAGAACTCTTCCTCACGCGCGTCGGGCTCGACATCGGCAAGGTGTGGGTCGCGGACGACGGCGCCG
CCGTGGCGGTCTGGACCACGCCGGAGAGCGTCGAAGCGGGGGCGGTGTTCGCCGAGATCGGCCCGCGCAT
GGCCGAGTTGAGCGGTTCCCGGCTGGCCGCGCAGCAACAGATGGAAGGCCTCCTGGCGCCGCACCGGCCC
AAGGAGCCCGCGTGGTTCCTGGCCACCGTCGGAGTCTCGCCCGACCACCAGGGCAAGGGTCTGGGCAGCG
CCGTCGTGCTCCCCGGAGTGGAGGCGGCCGAGCGCGCCGGGGTGCCCGCCTTCCTGGAGACCTCCGCGCC
CCGCAACCTCCCCTTCTACGAGCGGCTCGGCTTCACCGTCACCGCCGACGTCGAGGTGCCCGAAGGACCG
CGCACCTGGTGCATGACCCGCAAGCCCGGTGCCTGAACGCGTTAAGTCGACAATCAACCTCTGGATTACA
AAATTTGTGAAAGATTGACTGGTATTCTTAACTATGTTGCTCCTTTTACGCTATGTGGATACGCTGCTTT
AATGCCTTTGTATCATGCTATTGCTTCCCGTATGGCTTTCATTTTCTCCTCCTTGTATAAATCCTGGTTG
CTGTCTCTTTATGAGGAGTTGTGGCCCGTTGTCAGGCAACGTGGCGTGGTGTGCACTGTGTTTGCTGACG
CAACCCCCACTGGTTGGGGCATTGCCACCACCTGTCAGCTCCTTTCCGGGACTTTCGCTTTCCCCCTCCC
TATTGCCACGGCGGAACTCATCGCCGCCTGCCTTGCCCGCTGCTGGACAGGGGCTCGGCTGTTGGGCACT
GACAATTCCGTGGTGTTGTCGGGGAAATCATCGTCCTTTCCTTGGCTGCTCGCCTGTGTTGCCACCTGGA
TTCTGCGCGGGACGTCCTTCTGCTACGTCCCTTCGGCCCTCAATCCAGCGGACCTTCCTTCCCGCGGCCT
GCTGCCGGCTCTGCGGCCTCTTCCGCGTCTTCGCCTTCGCCCTCAGACGAGTCGGATCTCCCTTTGGGCC
GCCTCCCCGCGTCGACTTTAAGACCAATGACTTACAAGGCAGCTGTAGATCTTAGCCACTTTTTAAAAGA
AAAGGGGGGACTGGAAGGGCTAATTCACTCCCAACGAAGACAAGATTTCACCATTATCGTTTCAGACCCA
CCTCCCAACCCCGAGGGGACCCAGAGAGGGCCTATTTCCCATGATTCCTTCATATTTGCATATACGATAC
AAGGCTGTTAGAGAGATAATTAGAATTAATTTGACTGTAAACACAAAGATATTAGTACAAAATACGTGAC
GTAGAAAGTAATAATTTCTTGGGTAGTTTGCAGTTTTAAAATTATGTTTTAAAATGGACTATCATATGCT
TACCGTAACTTGAAAGTATTTCGATTTCTTGGCTTTATATATCTTGTGGAAAGGACGAAACACCGCCAGA
CCCCTGTCATGACAGGTTTTAGAGCTAGAAATAGCAAGTTAAAATAAGGCTAGTCCGTTATCAACTTGAA
AAAGTGGCACCGAGTCGGTGCTTTTTTAAGCTTGGCGTAACTAGATCTTGAGACACTGCTTTTTGCTTGT
ACTGGGTCTCTCTGGTTAGACCAGATCTGAGCCTGGGAGCTCTCTGGCTAACTAGGGAACCCACTGCTTA
AGCCTCAATAAAGCTTGCCTTGAGTGCTTCAAGTAGTGTGTGCCCGTCTGTTGTGTGACTCTGGTAACTA
GAGATCCCTCAGACCCTTTTAGTCAGTGTGGAAAATCTCTAGCAGTACGTATAGTAGTTCATGTCATCTT
ATTATTCAGTATTTATAACTTGCAAAGAAATGAATATCAGAGAGTGAGAGGAACTTGTTTATTGCAGCTT
ATAATGGTTACAAATAAAGCAATAGCATCACAAATTTCACAAATAAAGCATTTTTTTCACTGCATTCTAG
TTGTGGTTTGTCCAAACTCATCAATGTATCTTATCATGTCTGGCTCTAGCTATCCCGCCCCTAACTCCGC
CCATCCCGCCCCTAACTCCGCCCAGTTCCGCCCATTCTCCGCCCCATGGCTGACTAATTTTTTTTATTTA
TGCAGAGGCCGAGGCCGCCTCGGCCTCTGAGCTATTCCAGAAGTAGTGAGGAGGCTTTTTTGGAGGCCTA
GGGACGTACCCAATTCGCCCTATAGTGAGTCGTATTACGCGCGCTCACTGGCCGTCGTTTTACAACGTCG
TGACTGGGAAAACCCTGGCGTTACCCAACTTAATCGCCTTGCAGCACATCCCCCTTTCGCCAGCTGGCGT
AATAGCGAAGAGGCCCGCACCGATCGCCCTTCCCAACAGTTGCGCAGCCTGAATGGCGAATGGG
[124 nt withheld, positions 10075-10198]
C
[91 nt withheld, positions 10200-10290]
A
[49 nt withheld, positions 10292-10340]
CCTTTGACGTTGGAGTCCACGTTCTTT
[37 nt withheld, positions 10368-10404]
ACCCTATCTCGGTCTATTCTTTTGATTTATAAGGGATTTTGCCGATTTCGGCCTATTGGTTAAAAAATGA
GCTGATTTAACAAAAATTTAACGCGAATTTTAACAAAATATTAACGCTTACAATTTAGGTGGCACTTTTC
GGGGAAATGTGCGCGGAACCCCTATTTGTTTATTTTTCTAAATACATTCAAATATGTATCCGCTCATGAG
ACAATAACCCTGATAAATGCTTCAATAATATTGAAAAAGGAAGAGTATGAGTATTCAACATTTCCGTGTC
GCCCTTATTCCCTTTTTTGCGGCATTTTGCCTTCCTGTTTTTGCTCACCCAGAAACGCTGGTGAAAGTAA
AAGATGCTGAAGATCAGTTGGGTGCACGAGTGGGTTACATCGAACTGGATCTCAACAGCGGTAAGATCCT
TGAGAGTTTTCGCCCCGAAGAACGTTTTCCAATGATGAGCACTTTTAAAGTTCTGCTATGTGGCGCGGTA
TTATCCCGTATTGACGCCGGGCAAGAGCAACTCGGTCGCCGCATACACTATTCTCAGAATGACTTGGTTG
AGTACTCACCAGTCACAGAAAAGCATCTTACGGATGGCATGACAGTAAGAGAATTATGCAGTGCTGCCAT
AACCATGAGTGATAACACTGCGGCCAACTTACTTCTGACAACGATCGGAGGACCGAAGGAGCTAACCGCT
TTTTTGCACAACATGGGGGATCATGTAACTCGCCTTGATCGTTGGGAACCGGAGCTGAATGAAGCCATAC
CAAACGACGAGCGTGACACCACGATGCCTGTAGCAATGGCAACAACGTTGCGCAAACTATTAACTGGCGA
ACTACTTACTCTAGCTTCCCGGCAACAATTAATAGACTGGATGGAGGCGGATAAAGTTGCAGGACCACTT
CTGCGCTCGGCCCTTCCGGCTGGCTGGTTTATTGCTGATAAATCTGGAGCCGGTGAGCGTGGGTCTCGCG
GTATCATTGCAGCACTGGGGCCAGATGGTAAGCCCTCCCGTATCGTAGTTATCTACACGACGGGGAGTCA
GGCAACTATGGATGAACGAAATAGACAGATCGCTGAGATAGGTGCCTCACTGATTAAGCATTGGTAACTG
TCAGACCAAGTTTACTCATATATACTTTAGATTGATTTAAAACTTCATTTTTAATTTAAAAGGATCTAGG
TGAAGATCCTTTTTGATAATCTCATGACCAAAATCCCTTAACGTGAGTTTTCGTTCCACTGAGCGTCAGA
CCCCGTAGAAAAGATCAAAGGATCTTC
Features (pLannotate 1.2.2; 30 found; start..end, strand, type, name):
      1..589     +  rep_origin     ori: high-copy-number ColE1/pMB1/pBR322/pUC origin of replication
    772..864     +  CDS            lacI (fragment): lac repressor; lacI; The lac repressor binds to the lac operator to inhibit transcription in E. coli. This inhibition can be relieved by adding lactose or isopropyl-β-D-thiogalactopyranoside (IPTG).
    877..898     +  protein_bind   CAP binding site: CAP binding activates transcription in the presence of cAMP. E. coli catabolite activator protein
    913..943     +  promoter       lac promoter: promoter for the E. coli lac operon
    947..969     +  protein_bind   lac operator (fragment): The lac repressor binds to the lac operator to inhibit transcription in E. coli. This inhibition can be relieved by adding lactose or isopropyl-β-D-thiogalactopyranoside (IPTG). lac repressor encoded by lacI
   1012..1030    +  promoter       T3 promoter: promoter for bacteriophage T3 RNA polymerase
   1058..1284    +  promoter       RSV promoter: Rous sarcoma virus enhancer/promoter
   1285..1465    +  LTR            5' LTR (truncated): truncated 5' long terminal repeat (LTR) from HIV-1
   1512..1637    +  misc_feature   HIV-1 Ψ: packaging signal of human immunodeficiency virus type 1
   1621..1984    +  CDS            HIV-1 gag (fragment): gag protein from human immunodeficiency virus 1; gag
   2130..2363    +  misc_feature   RRE: The Rev response element (RRE) of HIV-1 allows for Rev-dependent mRNA export from the nucleus to the cytoplasm.
   2773..2890    +  misc_feature   cPPT/CTS: central polypurine tract and central termination sequence of HIV-1
   2956..3022    +  CDS            small t antigen (fragment): SV40 (simian virus 40) small t antigen
   3036..3053    +  CDS            small t antigen (fragment): SV40 (simian virus 40) small t antigen
   3079..3290    +  promoter       EF-1α core promoter: core promoter for human elongation factor EF-1α
   3315..7418    +  CDS            Cas9: Cas9 (Csn1) endonuclease from the Streptococcus pyogenes Type II CRISPR/Cas system generates RNA-guided double strand breaks in DNA
   7557..8156    +  CDS            PuroR (fragment): puromycin N-acetyltransferase; pac from Streptomyces; confers resistance to puromycin
   8172..8760    +  misc_feature   WPRE: woodchuck hepatitis virus posttranscriptional regulatory element
   8756..8866    +  CDS            nef (fragment): NEF_HV1LA - Experimental evidence at protein level: Swiss-Prot protein existence level 1. Extracellular Nef protein targets CD4(+) T-lymphocytes for apoptosis by interacting with CXCR4 surface receptors. From Human immunodeficiency virus type 1 group M subtype B (isolate Lai) (HIV-1).
   8886..8912    +  CDS            Rev (fragment): human immunodeficiency virus 1 (HIV-1) Rev protein; rev; enhances nuclear export of unspliced and incompletely spliced viral mRNAs
   8916..9156    +  promoter       U6 promoter: RNA polymerase III promoter for human U6 snRNA
   9186..9261    +  misc_RNA       gRNA scaffold: guide RNA scaffold for the Streptococcus pyogenes CRISPR/Cas9 system
   9314..9494    +  LTR            5' LTR (truncated): truncated 5' long terminal repeat (LTR) from HIV-1
   9572..9693    +  polyA_signal   SV40 poly(A) signal: SV40 polyadenylation signal
   9733..9868    +  rep_origin     SV40 ori: SV40 origin of replication
   9889..9907    -  promoter       T7 promoter: promoter for bacteriophage T7 RNA polymerase
   9915..10070   +  CDS            lacZα (fragment): LacZα fragment of β-galactosidase; lacZ fragment
  10075..10503   +  rep_origin     f1 ori (sequence partly withheld): f1 bacteriophage origin of replication; arrow indicates direction of (+) strand synthesis
  10556..10660   +  promoter       AmpR promoter: bla
  10661..11521   +  CDS            AmpR: β-lactamase; bla; confers resistance to ampicillin, carbenicillin, and related antibiotics
