[The description below was written by a language model from this plasmid's Addgene catalogue record and pLannotate feature annotations shown in this document.]
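Description:
CROP_C9_Puro_BRD4 is an all-in-one lentiviral CRISPR knockout plasmid of about 11.7 kb, built on the CROPseq backbone and carrying a single guide RNA directed against BRD4. It is maintained in E. coli as a high-copy plasmid through a ColE1/pUC-type origin with ampicillin selection (AmpR). An f1 origin, an SV40 origin and remnants of the lac/lacZα cloning region are also annotated in the backbone. The viral portion follows a third-generation layout. An RSV promoter drives a truncated HIV-1 5' LTR, followed by the Ψ packaging signal with a gag fragment, the Rev response element for Rev-dependent export of the genomic RNA, and the cPPT/CTS element. An SV40 polyadenylation signal lies downstream of the 3' LTR.

Within the proviral region, an EF-1α core promoter drives Streptococcus pyogenes Cas9, followed by a puromycin N-acetyltransferase coding sequence and a WPRE that boosts transcript expression. The annotation does not identify the linker joining Cas9 and PuroR, so how the two are co-expressed is not stated. The human U6 promoter, the BRD4 spacer and the S. pyogenes gRNA scaffold sit after the WPRE, immediately upstream of the annotated truncated 3' LTR. This is the characteristic CROPseq placement, in which the guide cassette lies in the 3' LTR region so that it is copied during reverse transcription and the guide sequence also appears in the polyadenylated Pol II transcript, making it readable by RNA sequencing. Transduced mammalian cells can be selected with puromycin and express both nuclease and guide from a single virus. The record describes the construct as a BRD4 knockout reagent, deposited with work on screening cancer vulnerabilities in perfusable ex vivo tissue cultures.
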