Addgene plasmid #183331: CROP_C9_Puro_BRD4
Purpose: All-in-One CRISPRko system with a guide RNA that targets BRD4 gene
Depositing lab: Prashant Mali. Depositing organization: University of California, San Diego (UCSD). Publication: Integrated genome and tissue engineering enables screening of cancer vulnerabilities in physiologically relevant perfusable ex vivo cultures. Hu M, Lei XY, Larson JD, McAlonis M, Ford K, McDonald D, Mach K, Rusert JM, Wechsler-Reya RJ, Mali P. Biomaterials. 2022 Jan;280:121276. doi: 10.1016/j.biomaterials.2021.121276. Epub 2021 Dec 2. PubMed 34890975.
Backbone
  Vector backbone: CROPseq
  Vector type: Lentiviral
Growth in bacteria
  Bacterial resistance: Ampicillin, 100 μg/mL
  Growth temperature: 37°C
  Growth strain: NEB Stable
  Copy number: High Copy
Gene/Insert
  Gene/Insert name: BRD4
  gRNA/shRNA sequence: CCAGACCCCTGTCATGACAG
  Species: Synthetic
  Cloning method: Gibson Cloning
Terms and licenses: Academic/Nonprofit Terms; Industry Terms: Not Available to Industry
How to cite: CROP_C9_Puro_BRD4 was a gift from Prashant Mali (Addgene plasmid # 183331 ; http://n2t.net/addgene:183331 ; RRID:Addgene_183331)
